>Addgene plasmid #60180 | DYSF-Exon9-del | depositor full sequence | sequence record 96272 | DYSF-Exon9-del sequence 8623 bps
TCGCGCGTTTCGGTGATGACGGTGAAAACCTCTGACACATGCAGCTCCCGGAGACGGTCACAGCTTGTCT
GTAAGCGGATGCCGGGAGCAGACAAGCCCGTCAGGGCGCGTCAGCGGGTGTTGGCGGGTGTCGGGGCTGG
CTTAACTATGCGGCATCAGAGCAGATTGTACTGAGAGTGCACGAATTCGATATCGTTAACGGTACCACTA
GTACGCGTATGCTGAGGGTCTTCATCCTCTATGCCGAGAACGTCCACACACCCGACACCGACATCAGCGA
TGCCTACTGCTCCGCGGTGTTTGCAGGGGTGAAGAAGAGAACCAAAGTCATCAAGAACAGCGTGAACCCT
GTATGGAATGAGGGATTTGAATGGGACCTCAAGGGCATCCCCCTGGACCAGGGCTCTGAGCTTCATGTGG
TGGTCAAAGACCATGAGACGATGGGGAGGAACAGGTTCCTGGGGGAAGCCAAGGTCCCACTCCGAGAGGT
CCTCGCCACCCCTAGTCTGTCCGCCAGCTTCAATGCCCCCCTGCTGGACACCAAGAAGCAGCCCACAGGG
GCCTCGCTGGTCCTGCAGGTGTCCTACACACCGCTGCCTGGAGCTGTGCCCCTGTTCCCGCCCCCTACTC
CTCTGGAGCCCTCCCCGACTCTGCCTGACCTGGATGTAGTGGCAGACACAGGAGGAGAGGAAGACACAGA
GGACCAGGGACTCACTGGAGATGAGGCGGAGCCATTCCTGGATCAAAGCGGAGGCCCGGGGGCTCCCACC
ACCCCAAGGAAACTACCTTCACGTCCTCCGCCCCACTACCCCGGGATCAAAAGAAAGCGAAGTGCGCCTA
CATCTAGAAAGCTGCTGTCAGACAAACCGCAGGATTTCCAGATCAGGGTCCAGGTGATCGAGGGGCGCCA
GCTGCCGGGGGTGAACATCAAGCCTGTGGTCAAGGTTACCGCTGCAGGGCAGACCAAGCGGACGCGGATC
CACAAGGGAAACAGCCCACTCTTCAATGAGACTCTTTTCTTCAACTTGTTTGACTCTCCTGGGGAGCTGT
TTGATGAGCCCATCTTTATCACGATGGACGTGGGCACCATTTACAGAGAGCCCCGGCACGCCTATCTCAG
GAAGTGGCTGCTGCTCTCAGACCCTGATGACTTCTCTGCTGGGGCCAGAGGCTACCTGAAAACAAGCCTT
TGTGTGCTGGGGCCTGGGGACGAAGCGCCTCTGGAGAGAAAAGACCCCTCTGAAGACAAGGAGGACATTG
AAAGCAACCTGCTCCGGCCCACAGGCGTAGCCCTGCGAGGAGCCCACTTCTGCCTGAAGGTCTTCCGGGC
CGAGGACTTGCCGCAGATGGACGATGCCGTGATGGACAACGTGAAACAGATCTTTGGCTTCGAGAGTAAC
AAGAAGAACTTGGTGGACCCCTTTGTGGAGGTCAGCTTTGCGGGGAAAATGCTGTGCAGCAAGATCTTGG
AGAAGACGGCCAACCCTCAGTGGAACCAGAACATCACACTGCCTGCCATGTTTCCCTCCATGTGCGAAAA
AATGAGGATTCGTATCATAGACTGGGACCGCCTGACTCACAATGACATCGTGGCTACCACCTACCTGAGT
ATGTCGAAAATCTCTGCCCCTGGAGGAGAAATAGAAGAGGAGCCTGCAGGTGCTGTCAAGCCTTCGAAAG
CCTCAGACTTGGATGACTACCTGGGCTTCCTCCCCACTTTTGGGCCCTGCTACATCAACCTCTATGGCAG
TCCCAGAGAGTTCACAGGCTTCCCAGACCCCTACACAGAGCTCAACACAGGCAAGGGGGAAGGTGTGGCT
TATCGTGGCCGGCTTCTGCTCTCCCTGGAGACCAAGCTGGTGGAGCACAGTGAACAGAAGGTGGAGGACC
TTCCTGCGGATGACATCCTCCGGGTGGAGAAGTACCTTAGGAGGCGCAAGTACTCCCTGTTTGCGGCCTT
CTACTCAGCCACCATGCTGCAGGATGTGGATGATGCCATCCAGTTTGAGGTCAGCATCGGGAACTACGGG
AACAAGTTCGACATGACCTGCCTGCCGCTGGCCTCCACCACTCAGTACAGCCGTGCAGTCTTTGACGGGT
GCCACTACTACTACCTACCCTGGGGTAACGTGAAACCTGTGGTGGTGCTGTCATCCTACTGGGAGGACAT
CAGCCATAGAATCGAGACTCAGAACCAGCTGCTTGGGATTGCTGACCGGCTGGAAGCTGGCCTGGAGCAG
GTCCACCTGGCCCTGAAGGCGCAGTGCTCCACGGAGGACGTGGACTCGCTGGTGGCTCAGCTGACGGATG
AGCTCATCGCAGGCTGCAGCCAGCCTCTGGGTGACATCCATGAGACACCCTCTGCCACCCACCTGGACCA
GTACCTGTACCAGCTGCGCACCCATCACCTGAGCCAAATCACTGAGGCTGCCCTGGCCCTGAAGCTCGGC
CACAGTGAGCTCCCTGCAGCTCTGGAGCAGGCGGAGGACTGGCTCCTGCGTCTGCGTGCCCTGGCAGAGG
AGCCCCAGAACAGCCTGCCGGACATCGTCATCTGGATGCTGCAGGGAGACAAGCGTGTGGCATACCAGCG
GGTGCCCGCCCACCAAGTCCTCTTCTCCCGGCGGGGTGCCAACTACTGTGGCAAGAATTGTGGGAAGCTA
CAGACAATCTTTCTGAAATATCCGATGGAGAAGGTGCCTGGCGCCCGGATGCCAGTGCAGATACGGGTCA
AGCTGTGGTTTGGGCTCTCTGTGGATGAGAAGGAGTTCAACCAGTTTGCTGAGGGGAAGCTGTCTGTCTT
TGCTGAAACCTATGAGAACGAGACTAAGTTGGCCCTTGTTGGGAACTGGGGCACAACGGGCCTCACCTAC
CCCAAGTTTTCTGACGTCACGGGCAAGATCAAGCTACCCAAGGACAGCTTCCGCCCCTCGGCCGGCTGGA
CCTGGGCTGGAGATTGGTTCGTGTGTCCGGAGAAGACTCTGCTCCATGACATGGACGCCGGTCACCTGAG
CTTCGTGGAAGAGGTGTTTGAGAACCAGACCCGGCTTCCCGGAGGCCAGTGGATCTACATGAGTGACAAC
TACACCGATGTGAACGGGGAGAAGGTGCTTCCCAAGGATGACATTGAGTGCCCACTGGGCTGGAAGTGGG
AAGATGAGGAATGGTCCACAGACCTCAACCGGGCTGTCGATGAGCAAGGCTGGGAGTATAGCATCACCAT
CCCCCCGGAGCGGAAGCCGAAGCACTGGGTCCCTGCTGAGAAGATGTACTACACACACCGACGGCGGCGC
TGGGTGCGCCTGCGCAGGAGGGATCTCAGCCAAATGGAAGCACTGAAAAGGCACAGGCAGGCGGAGGCGG
AGGGCGAGGGCTGGGAGTACGCCTCTCTTTTTGGCTGGAAGTTCCACCTCGAGTACCGCAAGACAGATGC
CTTCCGCCGCCGCCGCTGGCGCCGTCGCATGGAGCCACTGGAGAAGACGGGGCCTGCAGCTGTGTTTGCC
CTTGAGGGGGCCCTGGGCGGCGTGATGGATGACAAGAGTGAAGATTCCATGTCCGTCTCCACCTTGAGCT
TCGGTGTGAACAGACCCACGATTTCCTGCATATTCGACTATGGGAACCGCTACCATCTACGCTGCTACAT
GTACCAGGCCCGGGACCTGGCTGCGATGGACAAGGACTCTTTTTCTGATCCCTATGCCATCGTCTCCTTC
CTGCACCAGAGCCAGAAGACGGTGGTGGTGAAGAACACCCTTAACCCCACCTGGGACCAGACGCTCATCT
TCTACGAGATCGAGATCTTTGGCGAGCCGGCCACAGTTGCTGAGCAACCGCCCAGCATTGTGGTGGAGCT
GTACGACCATGACACTTATGGTGCAGACGAGTTTATGGGTCGCTGCATCTGTCAACCGAGTCTGGAACGG
ATGCCACGGCTGGCCTGGTTCCCACTGACGAGGGGCAGCCAGCCGTCGGGGGAGCTGCTGGCCTCTTTTG
AGCTCATCCAGAGAGAGAAGCCGGCCATCCACCATATTCCTGGTTTTGAGGTGCAGGAGACATCAAGGAT
CCTGGATGAGTCTGAGGACACAGACCTGCCCTACCCACCACCCCAGAGGGAGGCCAACATCTACATGGTT
CCTCAGAACATCAAGCCAGCGCTCCAGCGTACCGCCATCGAGATCCTGGCATGGGGCCTGCGGAACATGA
AGAGTTACCAGCTGGCCAACATCTCCTCCCCCAGCCTCGTGGTAGAGTGTGGGGGCCAGACGGTGCAGTC
CTGTGTCATCAGGAACCTCCGGAAGAACCCCAACTTTGACATCTGCACCCTCTTCATGGAAGTGATGCTG
CCCAGGGAGGAGCTCTACTGCCCCCCCATCACCGTCAAGGTCATCGATAACCGCCAGTTTGGCCGCCGGC
CTGTGGTGGGCCAGTGTACCATCCGCTCCCTGGAGAGCTTCCTGTGTGACCCCTACTCGGCGGAGAGTCC
ATCCCCACAGGGTGGCCCAGACGATGTGAGCCTACTCAGTCCTGGGGAAGACGTGCTCATCGACATTGAT
GACAAGGAGCCCCTCATCCCCATCCAGGAGGAAGAGTTCATCGATTGGTGGAGCAAATTCTTTGCCTCCA
TAGGGGAGAGGGAAAAGTGCGGCTCCTACCTGGAGAAGGATTTTGACACCCTGAAGGTCTATGACACACA
GCTGGAGAATGTGGAGGCCTTTGAGGGCCTGTCTGACTTTTGTAACACCTTCAAGCTGTACCGGGGCAAG
ACGCAGGAGGAGACAGAAGATCCATCTGTGATTGGTGAATTTAAGGGCCTCTTCAAAATTTATCCCCTCC
CAGAAGACCCAGCCATCCCCATGCCCCCAAGACAGTTCCACCAGCTGGCCGCCCAGGGACCCCAGGAGTG
CTTGGTCCGTATCTACATTGTCCGAGCATTTGGCCTGCAGCCCAAGGACCCCAATGGAAAGTGTGATCCT
TACATCAAGATCTCCATAGGGAAGAAATCAGTGAGTGACCAGGATAACTACATCCCCTGCACGCTGGAGC
CCGTATTTGGAAAGATGTTCGAGCTGACCTGCACTCTGCCTCTGGAGAAGGACCTAAAGATCACTCTCTA
TGACTATGACCTCCTCTCCAAGGACGAAAAGATCGGTGAGACGGTCGTCGACCTGGAGAACAGGCTGCTG
TCCAAGTTTGGGGCTCGCTGTGGACTCCCACAGACCTACTGTGTCTCTGGACCGAACCAGTGGCGGGACC
AGCTCCGCCCCTCCCAGCTCCTCCACCTCTTCTGCCAGCAGCATAGAGTCAAGGCACCTGTGTACCGGAC
AGACCGTGTAATGTTTCAGGATAAAGAATATTCCATTGAAGAGATAGAGGCTGGCAGGATCCCAAACCCA
CACCTGGGCCCAGTGGAGGAGCGTCTGGCTCTGCATGTGCTTCAGCAGCAGGGCCTGGTCCCGGAGCACG
TGGAGTCACGGCCCCTCTACAGCCCCCTGCAGCCAGACATCGAGCAGGGGAAGCTGCAGATGTGGGTCGA
CCTATTTCCGAAGGCCCTGGGGCGGCCTGGACCTCCCTTCAACATCACCCCACGGAGAGCCAGAAGGTTT
TTCCTGCGTTGTATTATCTGGAATACCAGAGATGTGATCCTGGATGACCTGAGCCTCACGGGGGAGAAGA
TGAGCGACATTTATGTGAAAGGTTGGATGATTGGCTTTGAAGAACACAAGCAAAAGACAGACGTGCATTA
TCGTTCCCTGGGAGGTGAAGGCAACTTCAACTGGAGGTTCATTTTCCCCTTCGACTACCTGCCAGCTGAG
CAAGTCTGTACCATTGCCAAGAAGGATGCCTTCTGGAGGCTGGACAAGACTGAGAGCAAAATCCCAGCAC
GAGTGGTGTTCCAGATCTGGGACAATGACAAGTTCTCCTTTGATGATTTTCTGGGCTCCCTGCAGCTCGA
TCTCAACCGCATGCCCAAGCCAGCCAAGACAGCCAAGAAGTGCTCCTTGGACCAGCTGGATGATGCTTTC
CACCCAGAATGGTTTGTGTCCCTTTTTGAGCAGAAAACAGTGAAGGGCTGGTGGCCCTGTGTAGCAGAAG
AGGGTGAGAAGAAAATACTGGCGGGCAAGCTGGAAATGACCTTGGAGATTGTAGCAGAGAGTGAGCATGA
GGAGCGGCCTGCTGGCCAGGGCCGGGATGAGCCCAACATGAACCCTAAGCTTGAGGACCCAAGGCGCCCC
GACACCTCCTTCCTGTGGTTTACCTCCCCATACAAGACCATGAAGTTCATCCTGTGGCGGCGTTTCCGGT
GGGCCATCATCCTCTTCATCATCCTCTTCATCCTGCTGCTGTTCCTGGCCATCTTCATCTACGCCTTCCC
GAACTATGCTGCCATGAAGCTGGTGAAGCCCTTCAGCTGATGATCACCATGGCATATGGCTAGCGCGGCC
GCCATGGTCATAGCTGTTTCCTGTGTGAAATTGTTATCCGCTCACAATTCCACACAACATACGAGCCGGA
AGCATAAAGTGTAAAGCCTGGGGTGCCTAATGAGTGAGCTAACTCACATTAATTGCGTTGCGCTCACTGC
CCGCTTTCCAGTCGGGAAACCTGTCGTGCCAGCTGCATTAATGAATCGGCCAACGCGCGGGGAGAGGCGG
TTTGCGTATTGGGCGCTCTTCCGCTTCCTCGCTCACTGACTCGCTGCGCTCGGTCGTTCGGCTGCGGCGA
GCGGTATCAGCTCACTCAAAGGCGGTAATACGGTTATCCACAGAATCAGGGGATAACGCAGGAAAGAACA
TGTGAGCAAAAGGCCAGCAAAAGGCCAGGAACCGTAAAAAGGCCGCGTTGCTGGCGTTTTTCCATAGGCT
CCGCCCCCCTGACGAGCATCACAAAAATCGACGCTCAAGTCAGAGGTGGCGAAACCCGACAGGACTATAA
AGATACCAGGCGTTTCCCCCTGGAAGCTCCCTCGTGCGCTCTCCTGTTCCGACCCTGCCGCTTACCGGAT
ACCTGTCCGCCTTTCTCCCTTCGGGAAGCGTGGCGCTTTCTCATAGCTCACGCTGTAGGTATCTCAGTTC
GGTGTAGGTCGTTCGCTCCAAGCTGGGCTGTGTGCACGAACCCCCCGTTCAGCCCGACCGCTGCGCCTTA
TCCGGTAACTATCGTCTTGAGTCCAACCCGGTAAGACACGACTTATCGCCACTGGCAGCAGCCACTGGTA
ACAGGATTAGCAGAGCGAGGTATGTAGGCGGTGCTACAGAGTTCTTGAAGTGGTGGCCTAACTACGGCTA
CACTAGAAGAACAGTATTTGGTATCTGCGCTCTGCTGAAGCCAGTTACCTTCGGAAAAAGAGTTGGTAGC
TCTTGATCCGGCAAACAAACCACCGCTGGTAGCGGTGGTTTTTTTGTTTGCAAGCAGCAGATTACGCGCA
GAAAAAAAGGATCTCAAGAAGATCCTTTGATCTTTTCTACGGGGTCTGACGCTCAGTGGAACGAAAACTC
ACGTTAAGGGATTTTGGTCATGAGATTATCAAAAAGGATCTTCACCTAGATCCTTTTAAATTAAAAATGA
AGTTTTAAATCAATCTAAAGTATATATGAGTAAACTTGGTCTGACAGTTAGAAAAACTCATCGAGCATCA
AATGAAACTGCAATTTATTCATATCAGGATTATCAATACCATATTTTTGAAAAAGCCGTTTCTGTAATGA
AGGAGAAAACTCACCGAGGCAGTTCCATAGGATGGCAAGATCCTGGTATCGGTCTGCGATTCCGACTCGT
CCAACATCAATACAACCTATTAATTTCCCCTCGTCAAAAATAAGGTTATCAAGTGAGAAATCACCATGAG
TGACGACTGAATCCGGTGAGAATGGCAAAAGTTTATGCATTTCTTTCCAGACTTGTTCAACAGGCCAGCC
ATTACGCTCGTCATCAAAATCACTCGCATCAACCAAACCGTTATTCATTCGTGATTGCGCCTGAGCGAGA
CGAAATACGCGATCGCTGTTAAAAGGACAATTACAAACAGGAATCGAATGCAACCGGCGCAGGAACACTG
CCAGCGCATCAACAATATTTTCACCTGAATCAGGATATTCTTCTAATACCTGGAATGCTGTTTTCCCAGG
GATCGCAGTGGTGAGTAACCATGCATCATCAGGAGTACGGATAAAATGCTTGATGGTCGGAAGAGGCATA
AATTCCGTCAGCCAGTTTAGTCTGACCATCTCATCTGTAACATCATTGGCAACGCTACCTTTGCCATGTT
TCAGAAACAACTCTGGCGCATCGGGCTTCCCATACAATCGATAGATTGTCGCACCTGATTGCCCGACATT
ATCGCGAGCCCATTTATACCCATATAAATCAGCATCCATGTTGGAATTTAATCGCGGCCTAGAGCAAGAC
GTTTCCCGTTGAATATGGCTCATACTCTTCCTTTTTCAATATTATTGAAGCATTTATCAGGGTTATTGTC
TCATGAGCGGATACATATTTGAATGTATTTAGAAAAATAAACAAATAGGGGTTCCGCGCACATTTCCCCG
AAAAGTGCCACCTGACGTCTAAGAAACCATTATTATCATGACATTAACCTATAAAAATAGGCGTATCACG
AGGCCCTTTCGTC
Features (pLannotate 1.2.2; 10 found; start..end, strand, type, name):
    137..182     +  misc_feature   bom (fragment): basis of mobility region from pBR322
    219..6407    +  CDS            DYSF: DYSF_HUMAN - Also known as FER1L1. Experimental evidence at protein level: Swiss-Prot protein existence level 1. Key calcium ion sensor involved in the Ca(2+)-triggered synaptic vesicle-plasma membrane fusion. Plays a role in the sarcolemma repair mechanism of both skeletal muscle and cardiomyocytes that permits rapid resealing of membranes disrupted by mechanical stress (By similarity). From Homo sapiens (Human).
   6471..6487    -  protein_bind   lac operator: The lac repressor binds to the lac operator to inhibit transcription in E. coli. This inhibition can be relieved by adding lactose or isopropyl-β-D-thiogalactopyranoside (IPTG). lac repressor encoded by lacI
   6495..6525    -  promoter       lac promoter: promoter for the E. coli lac operon
   6540..6561    -  protein_bind   CAP binding site: CAP binding activates transcription in the presence of cAMP. E. coli catabolite activator protein
   6574..6666    -  CDS            lacI (fragment): lac repressor; lacI; The lac repressor binds to the lac operator to inhibit transcription in E. coli. This inhibition can be relieved by adding lactose or isopropyl-β-D-thiogalactopyranoside (IPTG).
   6849..7437    -  rep_origin     ori: high-copy-number ColE1/pMB1/pBR322/pUC origin of replication
   7608..8423    -  CDS            KanR: aminoglycoside phosphotransferase; aph(3')-Ia; confers resistance to kanamycin in bacteria or G418 (Geneticin®) in eukaryotes
   8424..8528    -  promoter       AmpR promoter: bla
   8623..35      +  CDS            rop (fragment) (across the origin): Rop protein, which maintains plasmids at low copy number; rop
