[The description below was written by a language model from this plasmid's Addgene catalogue record and pLannotate feature annotations shown in this document.]
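Description:
DYSF-Exon9-del is a bacterial cloning plasmid built on the pUC57-Kan backbone that carries a synthesized human dysferlin (DYSF) coding sequence from which exon 9 has been removed. According to the record, the deletion preserves the open reading frame, so the insert encodes an internally shortened dysferlin rather than a truncated product. The whole plasmid is 8,623 bp, of which about 6.3 kb is insert, and the annotation shows the DYSF coding sequence as a single continuous forward-strand feature of roughly 6.2 kb. Dysferlin is a calcium-sensing membrane protein involved in resealing the sarcolemma of skeletal and cardiac muscle after mechanical damage, and its gene is associated with limb-girdle muscular dystrophy type 2B and Miyoshi myopathy, as reflected in the gene aliases listed.

The plasmid replicates in E. coli from a high-copy ColE1/pUC-type origin and is selected with kanamycin through an aph(3')-Ia aminoglycoside phosphotransferase gene, which is driven by the bla (AmpR) promoter. The remaining annotated elements are backbone remnants: a lac promoter with its operator and CAP binding site lying downstream of the insert on the opposite strand, plus short fragments of lacI, rop and the pBR322 bom region. No eukaryotic promoter, polyadenylation signal, epitope tag or reporter is annotated, consistent with the listing as a cloning vector rather than an expression construct. It therefore serves mainly as a sequence-defined source of the exon 9-deleted dysferlin cDNA for subcloning into expression or delivery vectors. That would suit studies of whether dysferlin lacking this exon retains function, although the record does not state a specific downstream application.
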