Addgene plasmid #60180: DYSF-Exon9-del
Purpose: Plasmid contains human dysferlin with exon 9 deleted. Deletion maintains the open reading frame.
Depositing lab: Jain Foundation.
Backbone
  Vector backbone: pUC57-Kan
  Backbone size w/o insert (bp): 2363
  Total vector size (bp): 8623
  Vector type: cloning vector
Growth in bacteria
  Bacterial resistance: Kanamycin, 50 μg/mL
  Growth temperature: 37°C
  Growth strain: Top10
  Copy number: Unknown
Gene/Insert
  Gene/Insert name: Dysferlin (alt name: DYSF)
  Species: H. sapiens (human)
  Insert size (bp): 6260
  Mutation: Exon 9 has been deleted
  Entrez Gene: DYSF (a.k.a. FER1L1, LGMD2B, LGMDR2, MMD1)
  Cloning method: Unknown
  Sequencing primers: 5′ gagcagattgtactgagagtgcacg; 3′ M13pUC-rev
Resource information
  A portion of this plasmid was derived from a plasmid made by: The human dysferlin insert was synthesized by Genewiz
Terms and licenses: Academic/Nonprofit Terms; Industry Terms: Not Available to Industry
How to cite: DYSF-Exon9-del was a gift from Jain Foundation (Addgene plasmid # 60180 ; http://n2t.net/addgene:60180 ; RRID:Addgene_60180)
