>Addgene plasmid #60180 | DYSF-Exon9-del | addgene partial sequence | sequence record 98314 | pRSII-F1 5'-CGGCATCAGAGCAGATTGTAC-3'
ACGGTACCACTAGTACGCGTATGCTGAGGGTCTTCATCCTCTATGCCGAGAACGTCCACACACCCGACAC
CGACATCAGCGATGCCTACTGCTCCGCGGTGTTTGCAGGGGTGAAGAAGAGAACCAAAGTCATCAAGAAC
AGCGTGAACCCTGTATGGAATGAGGGATTTGAATGGGACCTCAAGGGCATCCCCCTGGACCAGGGCTCTG
AGCTTCATGTGGTGGTCAAAGACCATGAGACGATGGGGAGGAACAGGTTCCTGGGGGAAGCCAAGGTCCC
ACTCCGAGAGGTCCTCGCCACCCCTAGTCTGTCCGCCAGCTTCAATGCCCCCCTGCTGGACACCAAGAAG
CAGCCCACAGGGGCCTCGCTGGTCCTGCAGGTGTCCTACACACCGCTGCCTGGAGCTGTGCCCCTGTTCC
CGCCCCCTACTCCTCTGGAGCCCTCCCCGACTCTGCCTGACCTGGATGTAGTGGCAGACACAGGAGGAGA
GGAAGACACAGAGGACCAGGGACTCACTGGA
