>Addgene plasmid #60180 | DYSF-Exon9-del | addgene partial sequence | sequence record 98738 | M13pUC-Rev 5'-AGCGGATAACAATTTCACACAGG-3'
GCCATATGCCATGGTGATCATCAGCTGAAGGGCTTCACCAGCTTCATGGCAGCATAGTTCGGGAAGGCGT
AGATGAAGATGGCCAGGAACAGCAGCAGGATGAAGAGGATGATGAAGAGGATGATGGCCCACCGGAAACG
CCGCCACAGGATGAACTTCATGGTCTTGTATGGGGAGGTAAACCACAGGAAGGAGGTGTCGGGGCGCCTT
GGGTCCTCAAGCTTAGGGTTCATGTTGGGCTCATCCCGGCCCTGGCCAGCAGGCCGCTCCTCATGCTCAC
TCTCTGCTACAATCTCCAAGGTCATTTCCAGCTTGCCCGCCAGTATTTTCTTCTCACCCTCTTCTGCTAC
ACAGGGCCACCAGCCCTTCACTGTTTTCTGCTCAAAAAGGGACACAAACCATTCTGGGTGGAAAGCATCA
TCCAGCTGGTCCAAGGAGCACTTCTTGGCTGTCTTGGCTGGCTTGGGCATGCGGTTGAGATCGAGCTGCA
GGGAGCCCAGAAAATCATCAAAGGAGAACTTGTCATTGTCCCAGATCTGGAACACCACTCGTGCTGGGAT
TTTGCTCTCAGTCTTGTCCAGCCTCCAGAAGGCATCCTTCTTGGCAATGGTACAGACTTGCTCAGCTGGC
AGGTAGTCGAAGGGGAAAATGAACCTCCAGTTGAAGTTGCCTTCACCTCCCAGGGAACGATAATGCACGT
CTGTCTTTTGCTTGTGTTCTTCAAAGCCAATCATCCAACCTTTCACATAAATGTCGCTCATCTTCTCC
